Addgene plasmid #115827: pscALPS-SIV-GRV vpr
Purpose: Encodes codon optimized 3xFLAG-SIVGRV Vpr (M66437) and puromycin resistance protein
Depositing lab: Jeremy Luban. Depositing organization: University of Massachusetts, Worcester. Publication: Primate immunodeficiency virus proteins Vpx and Vpr counteract transcriptional repression of proviruses by the HUSH complex. Yurkovetskiy L, Guney MH, Kim K, Goh SL, McCauley S, Dauphin A, Diehl WE, Luban J. Nat Microbiol. 2018 Dec;3(12):1354-1361. doi: 10.1038/s41564-018-0256-x. Epub 2018 Oct 8. PubMed 30297740.
Backbone
  Vector backbone: pscALPS Puro
  Vector type: Lentiviral
  Selectable markers: Puromycin
Growth in bacteria
  Bacterial resistance: Ampicillin, 100 μg/mL
  Growth temperature: 30°C
  Growth strain: NEB Stable
  Copy number: High Copy
Gene/Insert
  Gene/Insert name: SIVGRV Vpr (M66437)
  Promoter: SFFV
  Tag / fusion protein: 3x-FLAG (N terminal on insert)
  Cloning method: Restriction Enzyme; 5′ cloning site XbaI (unknown if destroyed); 3′ cloning site EcoRI (unknown if destroyed)
Terms and licenses: Academic/Nonprofit Terms; Industry Terms: Not Available to Industry
Depositor comments: PuroR . Please visit https://www.biorxiv.org/content/early/2018/04/03/293001 for bioRxiv preprint.
How to cite: pscALPS-SIV-GRV vpr was a gift from Jeremy Luban (Addgene plasmid # 115827 ; http://n2t.net/addgene:115827 ; RRID:Addgene_115827)
