[The description below was written by a language model from this plasmid's Addgene catalogue record and pLannotate feature annotations shown in this document.]
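Description:
pscALPS-SIV-GRV vpr is an HIV-1-based lentiviral transfer vector built on the pscALPS Puro backbone, designed to deliver and stably express an epitope-tagged accessory protein from a simian immunodeficiency virus (the SIVGRV isolate). In bacteria it is maintained through a high-copy ColE1/pUC-type origin and selected with ampicillin via the β-lactamase gene. In the 8.1 kb sequence, a CMV enhancer/promoter sits directly upstream of a truncated HIV-1 5' LTR, an arrangement that typically drives genomic RNA transcription in packaging cells. This is followed by the Ψ packaging signal with a short gag fragment, the Rev response element for Rev-dependent nuclear export, and the cPPT/CTS element that aids nuclear import of the reverse-transcribed genome. A second truncated LTR closes the proviral unit, preceded by a nef-derived fragment.

The payload is a codon-optimized SIVGRV Vpr open reading frame carrying an N-terminal 3xFLAG tag, expressed from the SFFV LTR promoter, which is strongly active in haematopoietic and many other cell types. The automated annotation labels this coding region as a Vpx homologue and detects only part of the FLAG tag, reflecting the relatedness of Vpr and Vpx and the limits of the annotation tool rather than a conflict with the catalogue entry. Downstream lies a puromycin N-acetyltransferase gene for selecting transduced mammalian cells; the roughly 500 bp interval between the two reading frames is unannotated, so the record does not state what element drives puromycin resistance expression. A WPRE follows to enhance transcript stability and expression. The associated study concerns how primate lentiviral Vpx and Vpr proteins counteract HUSH complex-mediated transcriptional repression of proviruses, and this vector serves to express one such Vpr in target cells.
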