Features (pLannotate 1.2.2; 21 found; start..end, strand, type, name):
     69..398     +  promoter       SV40 promoter: SV40 enhancer and early promoter
    410..789     +  enhancer       CMV enhancer: human cytomegalovirus immediate early enhancer
    790..989     +  promoter       CMV promoter: human cytomegalovirus (CMV) immediate early promoter
   1007..1187    +  LTR            5' LTR (truncated): truncated 5' long terminal repeat (LTR) from HIV-1
   1234..1359    +  misc_feature   HIV-1 Ψ: packaging signal of human immunodeficiency virus type 1
   1343..1681    +  CDS            HIV-1 gag (fragment): gag protein from human immunodeficiency virus 1; gag
   1856..2089    +  misc_feature   RRE: The Rev response element (RRE) of HIV-1 allows for Rev-dependent mRNA export from the nucleus to the cytoplasm.
   2210..2452    +  CDS            env (fragment): ENV_HV2ST - Experimental evidence at protein level: Swiss-Prot protein existence level 1. The gp120-gp41 heterodimer allows rapid transcytosis of the virus through CD4 negative cells such as simple epithelial monolayers of the intestinal, rectal and endocervical epithelial barriers. Both gp120 and gp41 specifically recognize glycosphingolipids galactosyl- ceramide (GalCer) or 3' sulfo-galactosyl-ceramide (GalS) present in the lipid rafts structures of epithelial cells. Binding to these alternative receptors allows the rapid transcytosis of the virus through the epithelial cells. This transcyto
   2465..2565    +  CDS            Rev (fragment): human immunodeficiency virus 1 (HIV-1) Rev protein; rev; enhances nuclear export of unspliced and incompletely spliced viral mRNAs
   2615..2732    +  misc_feature   cPPT/CTS: central polypurine tract and central termination sequence of HIV-1
   2869..3276    +  promoter       SFFV promoter: spleen focus-forming virus long terminal repeat (LTR) promoter
   3342..3364    +  CDS            FLAG (fragment): FLAG® epitope tag, followed by an enterokinase cleavage site
   3375..3728    +  CDS            vpx: VPX_SIVG1 - Protein inferred from homology: Swiss-Prot protein existence level 3. Plays a role in nuclear translocation of the viral pre- integration complex (PIC), thus is required for the virus to infect non-dividing cells. Targets specific host proteins for degradation by the 26S proteasome. Acts by associating with the cellular CUL4A-DDB1 E3 ligase complex through direct interaction with host VPRPB/DCAF-1. This change in the E3 ligase substrate specificity results in the degradation of host SAMHD1. In turn, SAMHD1 depletion allows viral replication in host myeloid cells by preventing SAMHD
   4238..4837    +  CDS            PuroR: puromycin N-acetyltransferase; pac from Streptomyces alboniger; confers resistance to puromycin
   4847..5435    +  misc_feature   WPRE: woodchuck hepatitis virus posttranscriptional regulatory element
   5446..5946    +  CDS            nef (fragment): NEF_HV1LA - Experimental evidence at protein level: Swiss-Prot protein existence level 1. Extracellular Nef protein targets CD4(+) T-lymphocytes for apoptosis by interacting with CXCR4 surface receptors. From Human immunodeficiency virus type 1 group M subtype B (isolate Lai) (HIV-1).
   5953..6133    +  LTR            5' LTR (truncated): truncated 5' long terminal repeat (LTR) from HIV-1
   6204..6792    -  rep_origin     ori: high-copy-number ColE1/pMB1/pBR322/pUC origin of replication
   6963..7823    -  CDS            AmpR: β-lactamase; bla; confers resistance to ampicillin, carbenicillin, and related antibiotics
   7824..7928    -  promoter       AmpR promoter: bla
   7987..8039    -  misc_feature   bom (fragment): basis of mobility region from pBR322
>Addgene plasmid #115827 | pscALPS-SIV-GRV vpr | addgene full sequence | sequence record 232536 | Addgene NGS Result
AATCTGCTTAGGGTTAGGCGTTTTGCGCTGCTTCGCGATGTACGGGCCAGATATACGCGCTGTGGAATGT
GTGTCAGTTAGGGTGTGGAAAGTCCCCAGGCTCCCCAGCAGGCAGAAGTATGCAAAGCATGCATCTCAAT
TAGTCAGCAACCAGGTGTGGAAAGTCCCCAGGCTCCCCAGCAGGCAGAAGTATGCAAAGCATGCATCTCA
ATTAGTCAGCAACCATAGTCCCGCCCCTAACTCCGCCCATCCCGCCCCTAACTCCGCCCAGTTCCGCCCA
TTCTCCGCCCCATGGCTGACTAATTTTTTTTATTTATGCAGAGGCCGAGGCCGCCTCTGCCTCTGAGCTA
TTCCAGAAGTAGTGAGGAGGCTTTTTTGGAGGCCTAGGCTTTTGCAAAAAGCTCGCGTTGACATTGATTA
TTGACTAGTTATTAATAGTAATCAATTACGGGGTCATTAGTTCATAGCCCATATATGGAGTTCCGCGTTA
CATAACTTACGGTAAATGGCCCGCCTGGCTGACCGCCCAACGACCCCCGCCCATTGACGTCAATAATGAC
GTATGTTCCCATAGTAACGCCAATAGGGACTTTCCATTGACGTCAATGGGTGGAGTATTTACGGTAAACT
GCCCACTTGGCAGTACATCAAGTGTATCATATGCCAAGTACGCCCCCTATTGACGTCAATGACGGTAAAT
GGCCCGCCTGGCATTATGCCCAGTACATGACCTTATGGGACTTTCCTACTTGGCAGTACATCTACGTATT
AGTCATCGCTATTACCATGGTGATGCGGTTTTGGCAGTACATCAATGGGCGTGGATAGCGGTTTGACTCA
CGGGGATTTCCAAGTCTCCACCCCATTGACGTCAATGGGAGTTTGTTTTGGCACCAAAATCAACGGGACT
TTCCAAAATGTCGTAACAACTCCGCCCCATTGACGCAAATGGGCGGTAGGCGTGTACGGTGGGAGGTCTA
TATAAGCAGCGCGTTTTGCCTGTACTGGGTCTCTCTGGTTAGACCAGATCTGAGCCTGGGAGCTCTCTGG
CTAACTAGGGAACCCACTGCTTAAGCCTCAATAAAGCTTGCCTTGAGTGCTTCAAGTAGTGTGTGCCCGT
CTGTTGTGTGACTCTGGTAACTAGAGATCCCTCAGACCCTTTTAGTCAGTGTGGAAAATCTCTAGCAGTG
GCGCCCGAACAGGGACTTGAAAGCGAAAGGGAAACCAGAGGAGCTCTCTCGACGCAGGACTCGGCTTGCT
GAAGCGCGCACGGCAAGAGGCGAGGGGCGGCGACTGGTGAGTACGCCAAAAATTTTGACTAGCGGAGGCT
AGAAGGAGAGAGATGGGTGCGAGAGCGTCAGTATTAAGCGGGGGAGAATTAGATCGCGATGGGAAAAAAT
TCGGTTAAGGCCAGGGGGAAAGAAAAAATATAAATTAAAACATATAGTATGGGCAAGCAGGGAGCTAGAA
CGATTCGCAGTTAATCCTGGCCTGTTAGAAACATCAGAAGGCTGTAGACAAATACTGGGACAGCTACAAC
CATCCCTTCAGACAGGATCAGAAGAACTTAGATCATTATATAATACAGTAGCAACCCTCTATTGTGTGCA
TCAAAGGATAGAGATAAAAGACACCAAGGAAGCTTTAGACAAGATAGAGGAAGAGCAAAACAAAAGTAAG
ACCACCGCACAGCAAGCGGCCGGCCGCTGATCTTCAGACCTGGAGGAGGAGATATGAGGGACAATTGGAG
AAGTGAATTATATAAATATAAAGTAGTAAAAATTGAACCATTAGGAGTAGCACCCACCAAGGCAAAGAGA
AGAGTGGTGCAGAGAGAAAAAAGAGCAGTGGGAATAGGAGCTTTGTTCCTTGGGTTCTTGGGAGCAGCAG
GAAGCACTATGGGCGCAGCGTCAATGACGCTGACGGTACAGGCCAGACAATTATTGTCTGGTATAGTGCA
GCAGCAGAACAATTTGCTGAGGGCTATTGAGGCGCAACAGCATCTGTTGCAACTCACAGTCTGGGGCATC
AAGCAGCTCCAGGCAAGAATCCTGGCTGTGGAAAGATACCTAAAGGATCAACAGCTCCTGGGGATTTGGG
GTTGCTCTGGAAAACTCATTTGCACCACTGCTGTGCCTTGGAATGCTAGTTGGAGTAATAAATCTCTGGA
ACAGATTTGGAATCACACGACCTGGATGGAGTGGGACAGAGAATTAACAATTACACAAGCTTAATACACT
CCTTAATTGAAGAATCGCAAAACCAGCAAGAAAAGAATGAACAAGAATTATTGGAATTAGATAAATGGGC
AAGTTTGTGGAATTGGTTTAACATAACAAATTGGCTGTGGTATATAAAATTATTCATAATGATAGTAGGA
GGCTTGGTAGGTTTAAGAATAGTTTTTGCTGTACTTTCTATAGTGAATAGAGTTAGGCAGGGATATTCAC
CATTATCGTTTCAGACCCACCTCCCAACCCCGAGGGGACCCGACAGGCCCGAAGGAATAGAAGAAGAAGG
TGGAGAGAGAGACAGAGACAGATCCATTCGATTAGTGAACGGATCGGCACTGCGTGCGCCAATTCTGCAG
ACAAATGGCAGTATTCATCCACAATTTTAAAAGAAAAGGGGGGATTGGGGGGTACAGTGCAGGGGAAAGA
ATAGTAGACATAATAGCAACAGACATACAAACTAAAGAATTACAAAAACAAATTACAAAAATTCAAAATT
TTCGGGTTTATTACAGGGACAGCAGAGATCCAGTTTGGTTAATTAACTGCAGCCCCGATAAAATAAAAGA
TTTTATTTAGTCTCCAGAAAAAGGGGGGAATGAAAGACCCCACCTGTAGGTTTGGCAAGCTAGCTGCAGT
AACGCCATTTTGCAAGGCATGGAAAAATACCAAACCAAGAATAGAGAAGTTCAGATCAAGGGCGGGTACA
TGAAAATAGCTAACGTTGGGCCAAACAGGATATCTGCGGTGAGCAGTTTCGGCCCCGGCCCGGGGCCAAG
AACAGATGGTCACCGCAGTTTCGGCCCCGGCCCGAGGCCAAGAACAGATGGTCCCCAGATATGGCCCAAC
CCTCAGCAGTTTCTTAAGACCCATCAGATGTTTCCAGGCTCCCCCAAGGACCTGAAATGACCCTGCGCCT
TATTTGAATTAACCAATCAGCCTGCTTCTCGCTTCTGTTCGCGCGCTTCTGCTTCCCGAGCTCTATAAAA
GAGCTCACAACCCCTCACTCGGCGCGCCAGTCCTCCGACAGACTGAGTCGCCCGGGGGTCTAGAGCCGCC
ATGGATTATAAAGATGACGATGACAAAGACTATAAAGACGATGACGACAAAGATTACAAGGACGACGACG
ACAAAGCGGCCGCTATGGCAAGCGGACGGGACCCCAGAGAACCTCTTCCTGGTTGGCTGGAAATCTGGGA
CCTCGATAGGGAACCATGGGACGAATGGCTCCAAGACATGTTGCGGGATTTGAATGAAGAAGCCCGAAGA
CATTTCGGGATGAATATGCTGATCAGGGTGTGGAATTACTGCGTAGAAGAGGGACGGAGGCATAACACGC
CTTGGAACGAAATTGGTTATAAGTATTACCGCATAGTTCAAAAGTCTATGTTTGTCCACTTCCGATGTGG
CTGTCGCAGGAGAGGACCATTCTCTCCATACGAGGAGAGACGAAATGGACAAGGCGGGGGAGCACCTCCT
CCACCTCCGGGCTTGGCTTAACCCGGGGAATTCTCGACCTTGACTGGCGGCGCGACCTTGAGGCCTGCGT
TCGCCTCAGTTGCCCCCTCTGTGCAATGGGGAGACGCGCCTCATCGCTTGACAACGGCCGAAGAGCCGCC
GCGCTTCCGTCTCCCGCGTGCGCGCGCCATGCTGCCCACCCCCGTTCCGCACTGACCCTCCCCCGTGCCC
CGCGTCCCGTACTGCCGCCCCGCCCCGAGTCCCATGCCGCAGCCACCGCGACGGAGCCCGCAGGCGGGAA
CCTGCCTCCGCGCGTTAGCGCGCACGCGCGCCTCATGTGTCGTCCCCATCAGCGCCGGCTTCCGTCTATA
GGCCAGATGCACTGTCACTCTGGCGAAGTCGCAGACCCGATTGGCCGGGACGGAGGCGCGAGACCGGGTT
GCGGGCGGGGCCGAACGTGGTATAAAAGGGGCGGGAGGCCAGGCTCGTGCCGTTTTGCAGACGCCACCGC
CGAGGAAAACCGTGTACTATTAGCCACGCGTGCCACCATGACCGAGTACAAGCCCACGGTGCGCCTCGCC
ACCCGCGACGACGTCCCCCGGGCCGTACGCACCCTCGCCGCCGCGTTCGCCGACTACCCCGCCACGCGCC
ACACCGTCGACCCGGACCGCCACATCGAGCGGGTCACCGAGCTGCAAGAACTCTTCCTCACGCGCGTCGG
GCTCGACATCGGCAAGGTGTGGGTCGCGGACGACGGCGCCGCGGTGGCGGTCTGGACCACGCCGGAGAGC
GTCGAAGCGGGGGCGGTGTTCGCCGAGATCGGCCCGCGCATGGCCGAGTTGAGCGGTTCCCGGCTGGCCG
CGCAGCAACAGATGGAAGGCCTCCTGGCGCCGCACCGGCCCAAGGAGCCCGCGTGGTTCCTGGCCACCGT
CGGCGTCTCGCCCGACCACCAGGGCAAGGGTCTGGGCAGCGCCGTCGTGCTCCCCGGAGTGGAGGCGGCC
GAGCGCGCCGGGGTGCCCGCCTTCCTGGAGACCTCCGCGCCCCGCAACCTCCCCTTCTACGAGCGGCTCG
GCTTCACCGTCACCGCCGACGTCGAGGTGCCCGAAGGACCGCGCACCTGGTGCATGACCCGCAAGCCCGG
TGCCTGAGCGATCGCTAATCAACCTCTGGATTACAAAATTTGTGAAAGATTGACTGGTATTCTTAACTAT
GTTGCTCCTTTTACGCTATGTGGATACGCTGCTTTAATGCCTTTGTATCATGCTATTGCTTCCCGTATGG
CTTTCATTTTCTCCTCCTTGTATAAATCCTGGTTGCTGTCTCTTTATGAGGAGTTGTGGCCCGTTGTCAG
GCAACGTGGCGTGGTGTGCACTGTGTTTGCTGACGCAACCCCCACTGGTTGGGGCATTGCCACCACCTGT
CAGCTCCTTTCCGGGACTTTCGCTTTCCCCCTCCCTATTGCCACGGCGGAACTCATCGCCGCCTGCCTTG
CCCGCTGCTGGACAGGGGCTCGGCTGTTGGGCACTGACAATTCCGTGGTGTTGTCGGGGAAGCTGACGTC
CTTTCCATGGCTGCTCGCCTGTGTTGCCACCTGGATTCTGCGCGGGACGTCCTTCTGCTACGTCCCTTCG
GCCCTCAATCCAGCGGACCTTCCTTCCCGCGGCCTGCTGCCGGCTCTGCGGCCTCTTCCGCGTCTTCGCC
TTCGCCCTCAGACGAGTCGGATCTCCCTTTGGGCCGCCTCCCCGCTTAATCGCGTCGAGACCTAGAAAAA
CATGGAGCAATCACAAGTAGCAATACAGCAGCTACCAATGCTGATTGTGCCTGGCTAGAAGCACAAGAGG
AGGAGGAGGTGGGTTTTCCAGTCACACCTCAGGTACCTTTAAGACCAATGACTTACAAGGCAGCTGTAGA
TCTTAGCCACTTTTTAAAAGAAAAGGGGGGACTGGAAGGGCTAATTCACTCCCAACGAAGACAAGATATC
CTTGATCTGTGGATCTACCACACACAAGGCTACTTCCCTGATTGGCAGAACTACACACCAGGGCCAGGGA
TCAGATATCCACTGACCTTTGGATGGTGCTACAAGCTAGTACCAGTTGAGCAAGAGAAGGTAGAAGAAGC
CAATGAAGGAGAGAACACCCGCTTGTTACACCCTGTGAGCCTGCATGGGATGGATGACCCGGAGAGAGAA
GTATTAGAGTGGAGGTTTGACAGCCGCCTAGCATTTCATCACATGGCCCGAGAGCTGCATCCGGACTGTA
CTGGGTCTCTCTGGTTAGACCAGATCTGAGCCTGGGAGCTCTCTGGCTAACTAGGGAACCCACTGCTTAA
GCCTCAATAAAGCTTGCCTTGAGTGCTTCAAGTAGTGTGTGCCCGTCTGTTGTGTGACTCTGGTAACTAG
AGATCCCTCAGACCCTTTTAGTCAGTGTGGAAAATCTCTAGCAGGGCCCGTTTCATGTGAGCAAAAGGCC
AGCAAAAGGCCAGGAACCGTAAAAAGGCCGCGTTGCTGGCGTTTTTCCATAGGCTCCGCCCCCCTGACGA
GCATCACAAAAATCGACGCTCAAGTCAGAGGTGGCGAAACCCGACAGGACTATAAAGATACCAGGCGTTT
CCCCCTGGAAGCTCCCTCGTGCGCTCTCCTGTTCCGACCCTGCCGCTTACCGGATACCTGTCCGCCTTTC
TCCCTTCGGGAAGCGTGGCGCTTTCTCATAGCTCACGCTGTAGGTATCTCAGTTCGGTGTAGGTCGTTCG
CTCCAAGCTGGGCTGTGTGCACGAACCCCCCGTTCAGCCCGACCGCTGCGCCTTATCCGGTAACTATCGT
CTTGAGTCCAACCCGGTAAGACACGACTTATCGCCACTGGCAGCAGCCACTGGTAACAGGATTAGCAGAG
CGAGGTATGTAGGCGGTGCTACAGAGTTCTTGAAGTGGTGGCCTAACTACGGCTACACTAGAAGAACAGT
ATTTGGTATCTGCGCTCTGCTGAAGCCAGTTACCTTCGGAAAAAGAGTTGGTAGCTCTTGATCCGGCAAA
CAAACCACCGCTGGTAGCGGTGGTTTTTTTGTTTGCAAGCAGCAGATTACGCGCAGAAAAAAAGGATCTC
AAGAAGATCCTTTGATCTTTTCTACGGGGTCTGACGCTCAGTGGAACGAAAACTCACGTTAAGGGATTTT
GGTCATGAGATTATCAAAAAGGATCTTCACCTAGATCCTTTTAAATTAAAAATGAAGTTTTAAATCAATC
TAAAGTATATATGAGTAAACTTGGTCTGACAGTTACCAATGCTTAATCAGTGAGGCACCTATCTCAGCGA
TCTGTCTATTTCGTTCATCCATAGTTGCCTGACTCCCCGTCGTGTAGATAACTACGATACGGGAGGGCTT
ACCATCTGGCCCCAGTGCTGCAATGATACCGCGAGACCCACGCTCACCGGCTCCAGATTTATCAGCAATA
AACCAGCCAGCCGGAAGGGCCGAGCGCAGAAGTGGTCCTGCAACTTTATCCGCCTCCATCCAGTCTATTA
ATTGTTGCCGGGAAGCTAGAGTAAGTAGTTCGCCAGTTAATAGTTTGCGCAACGTTGTTGCCATTGCTAC
AGGCATCGTGGTGTCACGCTCGTCGTTTGGTATGGCTTCATTCAGCTCCGGTTCCCAACGATCAAGGCGA
GTTACATGATCCCCCATGTTGTGCAAAAAAGCGGTTAGCTCCTTCGGTCCTCCGATCGTTGTCAGAAGTA
AGTTGGCCGCAGTGTTATCACTCATGGTTATGGCAGCACTGCATAATTCTCTTACTGTCATGCCATCCGT
AAGATGCTTTTCTGTGACTGGTGAGTACTCAACCAAGTCATTCTGAGAATAGTGTATGCGGCGACCGAGT
TGCTCTTGCCCGGCGTCAATACGGGATAATACCGCGCCACATAGCAGAACTTTAAAAGTGCTCATCATTG
GAAAACGTTCTTCGGGGCGAAAACTCTCAAGGATCTTACCGCTGTTGAGATCCAGTTCGATGTAACCCAC
TCGTGCACCCAACTGATCTTCAGCATCTTTTACTTTCACCAGCGTTTCTGGGTGAGCAAAAACAGGAAGG
CAAAATGCCGCAAAAAAGGGAATAAGGGCGACACGGAAATGTTGAATACTCATACTCTTCCTTTTTCAAT
ATTATTGAAGCATTTATCAGGGTTATTGTCTCATGAGCGGATACATATTTGAATGTATTTAGAAAAATAA
ACAAATAGGGGTTCCGCGCACATTTCCCCGAAAAGTGCCACCTGACGTCGACGGATCGGGAGATCTCCCG
ATCCCCTATGGTGCACTCTCAGTACAATCTGCTCTGATGCCGCATAGTTAAGCCAGTATCTGCTCCCTGC
TTGTGTGTTGGAGGTCGCTGAGTAGTGCGCGAGCAAAATTTAAGCTACAACAAGGCAAGGCTTGACCGAC
AATTGCATGAAG
