>Addgene plasmid #115827 | pscALPS-SIV-GRV vpr | depositor partial sequence | sequence record 218776 | SIV Gri677 Vpr
TCTAGAGCCGCCATGGATTATAAAGATGACGATGACAAAGACTATAAAGACGATGACGACAAAGATTACA
AGGACGACGACGACAAAGCGGCCGCTATGGCAAGCGGACGGGACCCCAGAGAACCTCTTCCTGGTTGGCT
GGAAATCTGGGACCTCGATAGGGAACCATGGGACGAATGGCTCCAAGACATGTTGCGGGATTTGAATGAA
GAAGCCCGAAGACATTTCGGGATGAATATGCTGATCAGGGTGTGGAATTACTGCGTAGAAGAGGGACGGA
GGCATAACACGCCTTGGAACGAAATTGGTTATAAGTATTACCGCATAGTTCAAAAGTCTATGTTTGTCCA
CTTCCGATGTGGCTGTCGCAGGAGAGGACCATTCTCTCCATACGAGGAGAGACGAAATGGACAAGGCGGG
GGAGCACCTCCTCCACCTCCGGGCTTGGCTTAACCCGGGGAATTC
